>Addgene plasmid #49408 | pCFD1-dU6:1gRNA | depositor full sequence | sequence record 73453 | pCFD1-dU6:1gRNA sequence 6624 bps
GAATTCATTTTCAACGTCCTCGATAGTATAGTGGTTAGTATCCCCGCCTGTCACGCGGGAGACCGGGGTT
CAATTCCCCGTCGGGGAGAATCTGTGATTCTTTTTTTTTTTCTTTTACTTTGTTATATAAACAATTTTTG
TTTTAATTGAATCTAATTTGCCATTGCTTTTAGGAATCTCAGGCATCCAGCAAGCGTTTGTCCGCCGAAT
CGCCCATCAGTGAAGAAGATCCTGTGGCGGCTACGAAAATCTCCCCGGCCATGTCGGCCTCCACCTCCAG
CGAAAAACCCATCAGCGAGCTGGCCACCTCTGTGCTGACCCACCGCTTTCCAGACTCCACCTCCTCACCC
GGCGAACATGGCCTTGGACGAATGCAGTTGTCGATCCGCTACAGCGCCCAGCGTCAAAAACTAGACGTGA
CCATACACAAAATCCAGAAGATACCACTTCGCGATCCCAGCAATATCCCCGATCCGTATGTTAAGCTGTA
TCTGTTGCCTGGACGCACCAAGGAGTCGAAACGCAAGACGAGCGTGATCAAGGACAACTGCAACCCCGTC
TACGATGCATCCTTTGAGTACCTGATTTCCATTGCCGAACTCAGGCAGACGGAACTGGAGGTGACGGTGT
GCACCCAAAAGGGATTCCTATCCGGCGGTAGTCCCATCATTGGCATGGTAGGTACCCGAAAGCAACCCCT
TAGTTACAGACACAGCGCGTACGTCCTTCGCATCCTTATGATTCCCAAGTACATATTCTGCAAGAGTACA
GTATATATAGGAAAGATATCCGGGTGAACTTCGGGGTCTTCGAGAAGACCTGTTTTAGAGCTAGAAATAG
CAAGTTAAAATAAGGCTAGTCCGTTATCAACTTGAAAAAGTGGCACCGAGTCGGTGCTTTTTTGCCTACC
TGGAGCCTGAGAGTTGTTCAATAAAATAAAAATGTTTCGTTTTTTTGCTTTCGCCAGTATTTATTATTTT
TCATCAATATGTATTCAATTTGGTATGTATTTAGTAATTGTAATATATAGACAATGGTTTTCCGTTGACG
TACATACATCTGACGTGTGTTTATTTAGACATAATAGTTATGTTTTCACATCTTTTTAATGTTCGCTTAA
TGCGTATGCATTCTAGACAATTGTGCTCGGCAACAGTATATTTGTGGTGTGCCAACCAACAACCTGCAGG
AGCTCCAGCTTTTGTTCCCTTTAGTGAGGGTTAATTGCGCGCTTGGCGTAATCATGGTCATAGCTGTTTC
CTGTGTGAAATTGTTATCCGCTCACAATTCCACACAACATACGAGCCGGAAGCATAAAGTGTAAAGCCTG
GGGTGCCTAATGAGTGAGCTAACTCACATTAATTGCGTTGCGCTCACTGCCCGCTTTCCAGTCGGGAAAC
CTGTCGTGCCAGCTGCATTAATGAATCGGCCAACGCGCGGGGAGAGGCGGTTTGCGTATTGGGCGCTCTT
CCGCTTCCTCGCTCACTGACTCGCTGCGCTCGGTCGTTCGGCTGCGGCGAGCGGTATCAGCTCACTCAAA
GGCGGTAATACGGTTATCCACAGAATCAGGGGATAACGCAGGAAAGAACATGTGAGCAAAAGGCCAGCAA
AAGGCCAGGAACCGTAAAAAGGCCGCGTTGCTGGCGTTTTTCCATAGGCTCCGCCCCCCTGACGAGCATC
ACAAAAATCGACGCTCAAGTCAGAGGTGGCGAAACCCGACAGGACTATAAAGATACCAGGCGTTTCCCCC
TGGAAGCTCCCTCGTGCGCTCTCCTGTTCCGACCCTGCCGCTTACCGGATACCTGTCCGCCTTTCTCCCT
TCGGGAAGCGTGGCGCTTTCTCATAGCTCACGCTGTAGGTATCTCAGTTCGGTGTAGGTCGTTCGCTCCA
AGCTGGGCTGTGTGCACGAACCCCCCGTTCAGCCCGACCGCTGCGCCTTATCCGGTAACTATCGTCTTGA
GTCCAACCCGGTAAGACACGACTTATCGCCACTGGCAGCAGCCACTGGTAACAGGATTAGCAGAGCGAGG
TATGTAGGCGGTGCTACAGAGTTCTTGAAGTGGTGGCCTAACTACGGCTACACTAGAAGGACAGTATTTG
GTATCTGCGCTCTGCTGAAGCCAGTTACCTTCGGAAAAAGAGTTGGTAGCTCTTGATCCGGCAAACAAAC
CACCGCTGGTAGCGGTGGTTTTTTTGTTTGCAAGCAGCAGATTACGCGCAGAAAAAAAGGATCTCAAGAA
GATCCTTTGATCTTTTCTACGGGGTCTGACGCTCAGTGGAACGAAAACTCACGTTAAGGGATTTTGGTCA
TGAGATTATCAAAAAGGATCTTCACCTAGATCCTTTTAAATTAAAAATGAAGTTTTAAATCAATCTAAAG
TATATATGAGTAAACTTGGTCTGACAGTTACCAATGCTTAATCAGTGAGGCACCTATCTCAGCGATCTGT
CTATTTCGTTCATCCATAGTTGCCTGACTCCCCGTCGTGTAGATAACTACGATACGGGAGGGCTTACCAT
CTGGCCCCAGTGCTGCAATGATACCGCGAGACCCACGCTCACCGGCTCCAGATTTATCAGCAATAAACCA
GCCAGCCGGAAGGGCCGAGCGCAGAAGTGGTCCTGCAACTTTATCCGCCTCCATCCAGTCTATTAATTGT
TGCCGGGAAGCTAGAGTAAGTAGTTCGCCAGTTAATAGTTTGCGCAACGTTGTTGCCATTGCTACAGGCA
TCGTGGTGTCACGCTCGTCGTTTGGTATGGCTTCATTCAGCTCCGGTTCCCAACGATCAAGGCGAGTTAC
ATGATCCCCCATGTTGTGCAAAAAAGCGGTTAGCTCCTTCGGTCCTCCGATCGTTGTCAGAAGTAAGTTG
GCCGCAGTGTTATCACTCATGGTTATGGCAGCACTGCATAATTCTCTTACTGTCATGCCATCCGTAAGAT
GCTTTTCTGTGACTGGTGAGTACTCAACCAAGTCATTCTGAGAATAGTGTATGCGGCGACCGAGTTGCTC
TTGCCCGGCGTCAATACGGGATAATACCGCGCCACATAGCAGAACTTTAAAAGTGCTCATCATTGGAAAA
CGTTCTTCGGGGCGAAAACTCTCAAGGATCTTACCGCTGTTGAGATCCAGTTCGATGTAACCCACTCGTG
CACCCAACTGATCTTCAGCATCTTTTACTTTCACCAGCGTTTCTGGGTGAGCAAAAACAGGAAGGCAAAA
TGCCGCAAAAAAGGGAATAAGGGCGACACGGAAATGTTGAATACTCATACTCTTCCTTTTTCAATATTAT
TGAAGCATTTATCAGGGTTATTGTCTCATGAGCGGATACATATTTGAATGTATTTAGAAAAATAAACAAA
TAGGGGTTCCGCGCACATTTCCCCGAAAAGTGCCACCTAAATTGTAAGCGTTAATATTTTGTTAAAATTC
GCGTTAAATTTTTGTTAAATCAGCTCATTTTTTAACCAATAGGCCGAAATCGGCAAAATCCCTTATAAAT
CAAAAGAATAGACCGAGATAGGGT
[37 nt withheld, positions 3525-3561]
AAAGAACGTGGACTCCAACGTCAAAGG
[49 nt withheld, positions 3589-3637]
T
[91 nt withheld, positions 3639-3729]
G
[124 nt withheld, positions 3731-3854]
CCCATTCGCCATTCAGGCTGCGCAACTGTTGGGAAGGGCGATCGGTGCGGGCCTCTTCGCTATTACGCCA
GCTGGCGAAAGGGGGATGTGCTGCAAGGCGATTAAGTTGGGTAACGCCAGGGTTTTCCCAGTCACGACGT
TGTAAAACGACGGCCAGTGAATTGTAATACGACTCACTATAGGGCGAATTGGGTACAAGCTTGGATTTAT
TTTGTTATGTTATATGTATTATATGTCAGACATAAAGAAAAGGAACACATCAAATGTGATAACAAAGACT
AAACAAGTAATTTTATTACACCAAAACGACAAAACAGTAGGCAGAACAAACAACGCATAGCCAAACATTG
ACGAATTGGATACCCTGCCGATTGTCAGACACTTTTGTTGATCAGTTTCTTGCGAATGGTCTCGTCCAGC
GGTGGAATCGCCTCGCGGGGAATCAGAAAAGTGGACAGATTGAACAGATCCAGAAACACCTTGTACCGAT
CACTGAAACCAAAAAAAAACAAAGGGAGAACAGTTTGAGTTCATTGATCCCCGATATAATCACATCTGCG
ATGATCACCTGAGAGTGGAGCGCAGATATTGATATCCAGACGAGCCACCAGTGCCCAACTGTTGGGATCC
AATCATGCGTTGCACCATGATCACGTGATTGTCTGCGGCGGGAATAGAAAGTATTTGGTTAGGAAAACCA
GTCTTAAACATAAGATATATTTATAAAAGAGTATCAAAGAATGCAATACTTACATCTCCACTTGGTTATT
AACGAGTCGATGTCCATGAGCAGGGTGAGCAACTGGTGTGGTTGGCTGAACCTGGGTTCATCCCTATAGA
AGGTGATCATGATGGCTCCCTGAAGGGCACGATGGCTAAACCGGCGATCCCCACGACGCACCAGTGCATC
GTGCACTGCCGGATCAAAGATGGAGCGATACACCTCGCGTCGCTTCTCAATGTCCATGAGGCGGTAGTTT
TTCGCCTTCTCCACGGGCTCCTCCATGGCGCTCTGTACCTGCGCCTCCAGGAATCGATCGACGCTCTCCT
GAAACTTGGCCCAGAAGTTGAAGCCACTCTCCTCCAGTCCGGGCGTCCTCTCCAGCCATCGCTGCACTAG
CTCCAGTAGCGAGGGATCTTTCTCCGAGTTGCGAATCGAGTTCCGCGCCTCCTCGTCGCTAAAGACATCC
GAGTACTTCTGGTTGTATCTCACCCGCTGCTCTGTCAGAACTCCCAGCTTGTTCTCGATCAAACGGAACT
GCAGCGACTGAAAACCAGATGCGGGTGCCAGGTACTTGCGGAAGTCCATGAAGTCTAGCGGGGTCATGGT
CTCCAGAATGGGCACTTGGTCCACCAGGAGCTGTACAAAGGAAGTTATAAACGGATTTTGGTAAGAGATT
CAGAAAGCACTCACTTTTAGAATCAGAACCACTCGGTTCAGTCGCTTGACAATCTCCAGCGTCTTGGTTT
CATCGATGACCTCTGCATCCAACATGTCTCGTATGGAGTCGAACTCAAAGATGATCTGCTTGAACCAAAG
CTCGTAGGCTGTGGCGAAGGTACTTAAATGCCATTGAGTGTTGTCATCAAAGTTGTAAACCTACTCACCC
TGGTGCGTGATGATGAACAGATGCTCATCGTGCACGGGTCGCTTGTCCTCCTCGGACAGCATACACTGGG
CATCCAGCAGTTTGTCCAGCATCAGATACTCTCCATAGATTTTGCCCACTTCCGTGGTTAATGGCACCGC
CGAATCATCGTGATCGTTTCTGTATGGGTTTGAATTGAATCGCAGAACTGAAGATCGATTGGCATTCCTG
GACAGCACGTGCTGGTGCTCACCCGTTTCCTGCATAGGGACAGCTCATGGTGCACAGCTCAGATCAGATC
GTGACTCCTCGAGCGGCGGATGCTGGCGAACTGATCTCCGCCAGCGGACCGGAGATGAGACCCCAGCGAA
CCGATAACAGAGCGAGAGAGCTCCAGTTCCGACTGATTGCACAGTCGGTGATCTGGGCGATGGGCACTGC
CAGATAGGCTGGGAATTATCAATCACTTGAGGTGAAAGTGCGGCGCACACAAATCCAAGCTTGATATCAT
CGATCTCGAGGCTGCATCCAACGCGTTGGGAGCTCTCCGGATCAATTCGGCTTCAGGTACCGTCGACGAT
GTAGGTCACGGTCTCGAAGCCGCGGTGCGGGTGCCAGGGCGTGCCCTTGGGCTCCCCGGGCGCGTACTCC
ACCTCACCCATCTGGTCCATCATGATGAACGGGTCGAGGTGGCGGTAGTTGATCCCGGCGAACGCGCGGC
GCACCGGGAAGCCCTCGCCCTCGAAACCGCTGGGCGCGGTGGTCACGGTGAGCACGGGACGTGCGACGGC
GTCGGCTGGGTGCGGATACGCGGGGCAGCGTCAGCGGGTTCTCGACGGTCACGGCGGGCATGTCGACAAG
CCGAATTGATCCACTAGAAGGCCTAATTCGGTACACTAGTTGGCCACGTAATAAGTGTGCGTTGAATTTA
TTCGCAAAAACATTGCATATTTTCGGCAAAGTAAAATTTTGTTGCATACCTTATCAAAAAATAAGTGCTG
CATACTTTTTAGAGAAACCAAATAATTTTTTATTGCATACCCGTTTTTAATAAAATACATTGCATACCCT
CTTTTAATAAAAAATATTGCATACTTTGACGAAACAAATTTTCGTTGCATACCCAATAAAAGATTATTAT
ATTGCATACCCGTTTTTAATAAAATACATTGCATAGATCT
Features (pLannotate 1.2.2; 17 found; start..end, strand, type, name):
      7..803     +  promoter       dU6-1 promoter: RNA polymerase III promoter for Drosophila U6-1 snRNA (Port et al., 2014)
    822..897     +  misc_RNA       gRNA scaffold: guide RNA scaffold for the Streptococcus pyogenes CRISPR/Cas9 system
   1138..1183    +  protein_bind   gypsy insulator (fragment): chromatin insulator from Drosophila Su(Hw), CP190, and Mod(mdg4)67.2
   1208..1226    -  promoter       T3 promoter: promoter for bacteriophage T3 RNA polymerase
   1271..1287    -  protein_bind   lac operator: The lac repressor binds to the lac operator to inhibit transcription in E. coli. This inhibition can be relieved by adding lactose or isopropyl-β-D-thiogalactopyranoside (IPTG). lac repressor encoded by lacI
   1295..1325    -  promoter       lac promoter: promoter for the E. coli lac operon
   1340..1361    -  protein_bind   CAP binding site: CAP binding activates transcription in the presence of cAMP. E. coli catabolite activator protein
   1374..1466    -  CDS            lacI (fragment): lac repressor; lacI; The lac repressor binds to the lac operator to inhibit transcription in E. coli. This inhibition can be relieved by adding lactose or isopropyl-β-D-thiogalactopyranoside (IPTG).
   1649..2237    -  rep_origin     ori: high-copy-number ColE1/pMB1/pBR322/pUC origin of replication
   2408..3268    -  CDS            AmpR: β-lactamase; bla; confers resistance to ampicillin, carbenicillin, and related antibiotics
   3269..3373    -  promoter       AmpR promoter: bla
   3426..3854    -  rep_origin     f1 ori (sequence partly withheld): f1 bacteriophage origin of replication; arrow indicates direction of (+) strand synthesis
   3859..4016    -  CDS            lacZα (fragment): LacZα fragment of β-galactosidase; lacZ fragment
   4019..4037    +  promoter       T7 promoter: promoter for bacteriophage T7 RNA polymerase
   4229..5722    -  CDS            vermilion (fragment): tryptophan oxygenase selectable marker, required to synthesize the brown eye pigment in Drosophila
   6037..6106    +  protein_bind   attB: attB site for the φC31 integrase (Groth et al., 2000) phage φC31 integrase
   6349..6619    +  protein_bind   gypsy insulator (fragment): chromatin insulator from Drosophila Su(Hw), CP190, and Mod(mdg4)67.2
