[The description below was written by a language model from this plasmid's Addgene catalogue record and pLannotate feature annotations shown in this document.]
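Description:
pCFD1-dU6:1gRNA is a 6,624 bp Drosophila CRISPR vector built on the pValium22 backbone and designed to express a single guide RNA in flies. It is maintained in E. coli through a high-copy ColE1/pUC-type origin and selected with ampicillin via the β-lactamase gene. An f1 phage origin, T3 and T7 promoters, and remnants of the lac promoter/operator, lacZα and lacI are also annotated, and these appear to be carry-over from the cloning backbone rather than functional parts of the payload.

The roughly 900 bp insert consists of the Drosophila U6:1 snRNA promoter, an RNA polymerase III promoter suited to producing short, uncapped, non-polyadenylated transcripts. It is followed after a short gap by the Streptococcus pyogenes Cas9 guide RNA scaffold. That gap is presumably where a target-specific spacer is introduced, although the record does not describe the cloning site or specify any target sequence.

For transgenesis, the plasmid carries a φC31 attB site, which allows integrase-mediated insertion into attP landing sites in the fly genome. It also carries a vermilion gene (annotated as a fragment), an eye-colour marker encoding tryptophan oxygenase that lets transformants be recognised in a vermilion mutant background. Gypsy insulator fragments lie on either side of the gRNA cassette in the circular map and may help shield it from chromosomal position effects.

The stated purpose is gRNA expression under dU6:1 control, as part of a toolkit for germline and somatic genome engineering in Drosophila. Cas9 is not encoded here and must be supplied separately.
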