Addgene plasmid #49408: pCFD1-dU6:1gRNA
Purpose: expression of gRNA under control of the Drosophila U6:1 promoter
Depositing lab: Simon Bullock. Depositing organization: MRC Laboratory of Molecular Biology. Publication: Optimized CRISPR/Cas tools for efficient germline and somatic genome engineering in Drosophila. Port F, Chen HM, Lee T, Bullock SL. Proc Natl Acad Sci U S A. 2014 Jul 7. pii: 201405500. 10.1073/pnas.1405500111 PubMed 25002478.
Backbone
  Vector backbone: pValium22
  Backbone manufacturer: Norbert Perrimon, Jian-Quan Ni, Harvard
  Total vector size (bp): 6624
  Vector type: Insect Expression, CRISPR
Growth in bacteria
  Bacterial resistance: Ampicillin, 100 μg/mL
  Growth temperature: 37°C
  Growth strain: DH5alpha
  Copy number: Unknown
Gene/Insert
  Gene/Insert name: dU6-1:gRNA
  Species: D. melanogaster (fly)
  Insert size (bp): 900
  Promoter: dU6-1
  Cloning method: Ligation Independent Cloning
  Sequencing primers: 5′ CCTTGGACGAATGCAGTTG; 3′ TGCATACGCATTAAGCGAAC
Resource information
  A portion of this plasmid was derived from a plasmid made by: Fillip Port, Simon Bullock lab, MRC-LMB
Terms and licenses: Academic/Nonprofit Terms; Industry Terms: Not Available to Industry
Depositor comments: Please acknowledge Fillip Port and Simon Bullock when publishing work derived from use of this plasmid. Visit crisprflydesign.org for more information.
How to cite: pCFD1-dU6:1gRNA was a gift from Simon Bullock (Addgene plasmid # 49408 ; http://n2t.net/addgene:49408 ; RRID:Addgene_49408)
