>Addgene plasmid #49408 | pCFD1-dU6:1gRNA | addgene partial sequence | sequence record 76229 | T3 5'-GCAATTAACCCTCACTAAAGG-3'
TGTTGGTTGGCACACCACAAATATACTGTTGCCGAGCACAATTGTCTAGAATGCATACGCATTAAGCGAA
CATTAAAAAGATGTGAAAACATAACTATTATGTCTAAATAAACACACGTCAGATGTATGTACGTCAACGG
AAAACCATTGTCTATATATTACAATTACTAAATACATACCAAATTGAATACATATTGATGAAAAATAATA
AATACTGGCGAAAGCAAAAAAACGAAACATTTTTATTTTATTGAACAACTCTCAGGCTCCAGGTAGGCAA
AAAAGCACCGACTCGGTGCCACTTTTTCAAGTTGATAACGGACTAGCCTTATTTTAACTTGCTATTTCTA
GCTCTAAAACAGGTCTTCTCGAAGACCCCGAAGTTCACCCGGATATCTTTCCTATATATACTGTACTCTT
GCAGAATATGTACTTGGGAATCATAAGGATGCGAAGGACGTACGCGCTGTGTCTGTAACTAAGGGGTTGC
TTTCGGGTACCTACCATGCCAATGATGGGACTACCGCCGGATAGGAATCCCTTTTGGGTGCACACCGTCA
CCTCCAGTTCCGTCTGCCTGAGTTCGGCAATGGAAATCAGGTACTCAAAGGATGCATCGTAGACGGGGTT
GCAGTTGTCCTTGATCACGCTCGTCTTGCGTTTCGACTCCTTGGTGCGTCCAGGCAACAGATACAGCTTA
ACATACGGATCGGGGATATTGCTGGGATCGCGAAGTGGTATCTTCTGGATTTTGTGTATGGTCACGTCTA
GTTTTTGACGCTGGGCGCTGTAGCGGATCGACAACTGCATTCGTCCAAGGCCATGTTCGCCGGGTGA
